>Addgene plasmid #200829 | AAV-CamKII-TRPV1-P2A-mCherry | addgene full sequence | sequence record 403569 | Addgene NGS Result
CTTTTTACGGTTCCTGGCCTTTTGCTGGCCTTTTGCTCACATGTCCTGCAGGCAGCTGCGCGCTCGCTCG
CTCACTGAGGCCGCCCGGGCGTCGGGCGACCTTTGGTCGCCCGGCCTCAGTGAGCGAGCGAGCGCGCAGA
GAGGGAGTGGCCAACTCCATCACTAGGGGTTCCTGCGGCCGCACGCGTTAACATTATGGCCTTAGGTCAC
TTCATCTCCATGGGGTTCTTCTTCTGATTTTCTAGAAAATGAGATGGGGGTGCAGAGAGCTTCCTCAGTG
ACCTGCCCAGGGTCACATCAGAAATGTCAGAGCTAGAACTTGAACTCAGATTACTAATCTTAAATTCCAT
GCCTTGGGGGCATGCAAGTACGATATACAGAAGGAGTGAACTCATTAGGGCAGATGACCAATGAGTTTAG
GAAAGAAGAGTCCAGGGCAGGGTACATCTACACCACCCGCCCAGCCCTGGGTGAGTCCAGCCACGTTCAC
CTCATTATAGTTGCCTCTCTCCAGTCCTACCTTGACGGGAAGCACAAGCAGAAACTGGGACAGGAGCCCC
AGGAGACCAAATCTTCATGGTCCCTCTGGGAGGATGGGTGGGGAGAGCTGTGGCAGAGGCCTCAGGAGGG
GCCCTGCTGCTCAGTGGTGACAGATAGGGGTGAGAAAGCAGACAGAGTCATTCCGTCAGCATTCTGGGTC
TGTTTGGTACTTCTTCTCACGCTAAGGTGGCGGTGTGATATGCACAATGGCTAAAAAGCAGGGAGAGCTG
GAAAGAAACAAGGACAGAGACAGAGGCCAAGTCAACCAGACCAATTCCCAGAGGAAGCAAAGAAACCATT
ACAGAGACTACAAGGGGGAAGGGAAGGAGAGATGAATTAGCTTCCCCTGTAAACCTTAGAACCCAGCTGT
TGCCAGGGCAACGGGGCAATACCTGTCTCTTCAGAGGAGATGAAGTTGCCAGGGTAACTACATCCTGTCT
TTCTCAAGGACCATCCCAGAATGTGGCACCCACTAGCCGTTACCATAGCAACTGCCTCTTTGCCCCACTT
AATCCCATCCCGTCTGTTAAAAGGGCCCTATAGTTGGAGGTGGGGGAGGTAGGAAGAGCGATGATCACTT
GTGGACTAAGTTTGTTCGCATCCCCTTCTCCAACCCCCTCAGTACATCACCCTGGGGGAACAGGGTCCAC
TTGCTCCTGGGCCCACACAGTCCTGCAGTATTGTGTATATAAGGCCAGGGCAAAGAGGAGCAGGTTTTAA
AGTGAAAGGCAGGCAGGTGTTGGGGAGGCAGTTACCGGGGCAACGGGAACAGGGCGTTTCGGAGGTGGTT
GCCATGGGGACCTGGATGCTGACGAAGGCTCGCGAGGCTGTGAGCAGCCACAGTGCCCTGCTCAGAAGCC
CCAAGCTCGTCAGTCAAGCCGGTTCTCCGTTTGCACTCAGGAGCACGGGCAGGCGAGTGGCCCCTAGTTC
TGGGGGCAGCGGGGGATCCGCCACCATGGAACAACGGGCTAGCTTAGACTCAGAGGAGTCTGAGTCCCCA
CCCCAAGAGAACTCCTGCCTGGACCCTCCAGACAGAGACCCTAACTGCAAGCCACCTCCAGTCAAGCCCC
ACATCTTCACTACCAGGAGTCGTACCCGGCTTTTTGGGAAGGGTGACTCGGAGGAGGCCTCTCCCCTGGA
CTGCCCTTATGAGGAAGGCGGGCTGGCTTCCTGCCCTATCATCACTGTCAGCTCTGTTCTAACTATCCAG
AGGCCTGGGGATGGACCTGCCAGTGTCAGGCCGTCATCCCAGGACTCCGTCTCCGCTGGTGAGAAGCCCC
CGAGGCTCTATGATCGCAGGAGCATCTTCGATGCTGTGGCTCAGAGTAACTGCCAGGAGCTGGAGAGCCT
GCTGCCCTTCCTGCAGAGGAGCAAGAAGCGCCTGACTGACAGCGAGTTCAAAGACCCAGAGACAGGAAAG
ACCTGTCTGCTAAAAGCCATGCTCAATCTGCACAATGGGCAGAATGACACCATCGCTCTGCTCCTGGACG
TTGCCCGGAAGACAGACAGCCTGAAGCAGTTTGTCAATGCCAGCTACACAGACAGCTACTACAAGGGCCA
GACAGCACTGCACATTGCCATTGAACGGCGGAACATGACGCTGGTGACCCTCTTGGTGGAGAATGGAGCA
GATGTCCAGGCTGCGGCTAACGGGGACTTCTTCAAGAAAACCAAAGGGAGGCCTGGCTTCTACTTTGGTG
AGCTGCCCCTGTCCCTGGCTGCGTGCACCAACCAGCTGGCCATTGTGAAGTTCCTGCTGCAGAACTCCTG
GCAGCCTGCAGACATCAGCGCCCGGGACTCAGTGGGCAACACGGTGCTTCATGCCCTGGTGGAGGTGGCA
GATAACACAGTTGACAACACCAAGTTCGTGACAAGCATGTACAACGAGATCTTGATCCTGGGGGCCAAAC
TCCACCCCACGCTGAAGCTGGAAGAGATCACCAACAGGAAGGGGCTCACGCCACTGGCTCTGGCTGCTAG
CAGTGGGAAGATCGGGGTCTTGGCCTACATTCTCCAGAGGGAGATCCATGAACCCGAGTGCCGACACCTA
TCCAGGAAGTTCACCGAATGGGCCTATGGGCCAGTGCACTCCTCCCTTTATGACCTGTCCTGCATTGACA
CCTGTGAAAAGAACTCGGTTCTGGAGGTGATCGCTTACAGCAGCAGTGAGACCCCTAACCGTCATGACAT
GCTTCTCGTGGAACCCTTGAACCGACTCCTACAGGACAAGTGGGACAGATTTGTCAAGCGCATCTTCTAC
TTCAACTTCTTCGTCTACTGCTTGTATATGATCATCTTCACCGCGGCTGCCTACTATCGGCCTGTGGAAG
GCTTGCCCCCCTATAAGCTGAAAAACACCGTTGGGGACTATTTCCGAGTCACCGGAGAGATCTTGTCTGT
GTCAGGAGGAGTCTACTTCTTCTTCCGAGGGATTCAATATTTCCTGCAGAGGCGACCATCCCTCAAGAGT
TTGTTTGTGGACAGCTACAGTGAGATACTTTTCTTTGTACAGTCGCTGTTCATGCTGGTGTCTGTGGTAC
TGTACTTCAGCCAACGCAAGGAGTATGTGGCTTCCATGGTGTTCTCCCTGGCCATGGGCTGGACCAACAT
GCTCTACTATACCCGAGGATTCCAGCAGATGGGCATCTATGCTGTCATGATTGAGAAGATGATCCTCAGA
GACCTGTGCCGGTTTATGTTCGTCTACCTCGTGTTCTTGTTTGGATTTTCCACAGCTGTGGTGACACTGA
TTGAGGATGGGAAGAATAACTCTCTGCCTATGGAGTCCACACCACACAAGTGCCGGGGGTCTGCCTGCAA
GCCAGGTAACTCTTACAACAGCCTGTATTCCACATGTCTGGAGCTGTTCAAGTTCACCATCGGCATGGGC
GACCTGGAGTTCACTGAGAACTACGACTTCAAGGCTGTCTTCATCATCCTGTTACTGGCCTATGTGATTC
TCACCTACATCCTTCTGCTCAACATGCTCATTGCTCTCATGGGTGAGACCGTCAACAAGATTGCACAAGA
GAGCAAGAACATCTGGAAGCTGCAGAGAGCCATCACCATCCTGGATACAGAGAAGAGCTTCCTGAAGTGC
ATGAGGAAGGCCTTCCGCTCTGGCAAGCTGCTGCAGGTGGGGTTCACTCCTGACGGCAAGGATGACTACC
GGTGGTGTTTCAGGGTGGACGAGGTAAACTGGACTACCTGGAACACCAATGTGGGTATCATCAACGAGGA
CCCAGGCAACTGTGAGGGCGTCAAGCGCACCCTGAGCTTCTCCCTGAGGTCAGGCCGAGTTTCAGGGAGA
AACTGGAAGAACTTTGCCCTGGTTCCCCTTCTGAGGGATGCAAGCACTCGAGATAGACATGCCACCCAGC
AGGAAGAAGTTCAACTGAAGCATTATACGGGCTCCCTTAAGCCAGAGGATGCTGAGGTTTTCAAGGATTC
CATGGTCCCAGGGGAGAAAGGCGCGCCCGGCTCCGGAGCCACGAACTTCTCTCTGTTAAAGCAAGCAGGA
GACGTGGAAGAAAACCCCGGTCCCGTGAGCAAGGGCGAGGAGGATAACATGGCCATCATCAAGGAGTTCA
TGCGCTTCAAGGTGCACATGGAGGGCTCCGTGAACGGCCACGAGTTCGAGATCGAGGGCGAGGGCGAGGG
CCGCCCCTACGAGGGCACCCAGACCGCCAAGCTGAAGGTGACCAAGGGTGGCCCCCTGCCCTTCGCCTGG
GACATCCTGTCCCCTCAGTTCATGTACGGCTCCAAGGCCTACGTGAAGCACCCCGCCGACATCCCCGACT
ACTTGAAGCTGTCCTTCCCCGAGGGCTTCAAGTGGGAGCGCGTGATGAACTTCGAGGACGGCGGCGTGGT
GACCGTGACCCAGGACTCCTCCCTGCAGGACGGCGAGTTCATCTACAAGGTGAAGCTGCGCGGCACCAAC
TTCCCCTCCGACGGCCCCGTAATGCAGAAGAAGACCATGGGCTGGGAGGCCTCCTCCGAGCGGATGTACC
CCGAGGACGGCGCCCTGAAGGGCGAGATCAAGCAGAGGCTGAAGCTGAAGGACGGCGGCCACTACGACGC
TGAGGTCAAGACCACCTACAAGGCCAAGAAGCCCGTGCAGCTGCCCGGCGCCTACAACGTCAACATCAAG
TTGGACATCACCTCCCACAACGAGGACTACACCATCGTGGAACAGTACGAACGCGCCGAGGGCCGCCACT
CCACCGGCGGCATGGACGAGCTGTACAAGTAAGGATCCACCGGATCTAGATAAGGCCTCACCTGCGATCT
CGATGCTTTATTTGTGAAATTTGTGATGCTATTGCTTTATTTGTAACCATTATAAGCTGCAATAAACAAG
TTAACAACAACAATTGCATTCATTTTATGTTTCAGGTTCAGGGGGAGGTGTGGGAGGTTTTTTAAACTAG
TCACGTGCGGACCGAGCGGCCGCAGGAACCCCTAGTGATGGAGTTGGCCACTCCCTCTCTGCGCGCTCGC
TCGCTCACTGAGGCCGGGCGACCAAAGGTCGCCCGACGCCCGGGCTTTGCCCGGGCGGCCTCAGTGAGCG
AGCGAGCGCGCAGCTGCCTGCAGGGGCGCCTGATGCGGTATTTTCTCCTTACGCATCTGTGCGGTATTTC
ACACCGCATA
[95 nt withheld, positions 5191-5285]
T
[46 nt withheld, positions 5287-5332]
C
[141 nt withheld, positions 5334-5474]
CCTTTGACGTTGGAGTCCACGTTCTTT
[37 nt withheld, positions 5502-5538]
ACTCTATCTCGGGCTATTCTTTTGATTTATAAGGGATTTTGCCGATTTCGGTCTATTGGTTAAAAAATGA
GCTGATTTAACAAAAATTTAACGCGAATTTTAACAAAATATTAACGTTTACAATTTTATGGTGCACTCTC
AGTACAATCTGCTCTGATGCCGCATAGTTAAGCCAGCCCCGACACCCGCCAACACCCGCTGACGCGCCCT
GACGGGCTTGTCTGCTCCCGGCATCCGCTTACAGACAAGCTGTGACCGTCTCCGGGAGCTGCATGTGTCA
GAGGTTTTCACCGTCATCACCGAAACGCGCGAGACGAAAGGGCCTCGTGATACGCCTATTTTTATAGGTT
AATGTCATGATAATAATGGTTTCTTAGACGTCAGGTGGCACTTTTCGGGGAAATGTGCGCGGAACCCCTA
TTTGTTTATTTTTCTAAATACATTCAAATATGTATCCGCTCATGAGACAATAACCCTGATAAATGCTTCA
ATAATATTGAAAAAGGAAGAGTATGAGTATTCAACATTTCCGTGTCGCCCTTATTCCCTTTTTTGCGGCA
TTTTGCCTTCCTGTTTTTGCTCACCCAGAAACGCTGGTGAAAGTAAAAGATGCTGAAGATCAGTTGGGTG
CACGAGTGGGTTACATCGAACTGGATCTCAACAGCGGTAAGATCCTTGAGAGTTTTCGCCCCGAAGAACG
TTTTCCAATGATGAGCACTTTTAAAGTTCTGCTATGTGGCGCGGTATTATCCCGTATTGACGCCGGGCAA
GAGCAACTCGGTCGCCGCATACACTATTCTCAGAATGACTTGGTTGAGTACTCACCAGTCACAGAAAAGC
ATCTTACGGATGGCATGACAGTAAGAGAATTATGCAGTGCTGCCATAACCATGAGTGATAACACTGCGGC
CAACTTACTTCTGACAACGATCGGAGGACCGAAGGAGCTAACCGCTTTTTTGCACAACATGGGGGATCAT
GTAACTCGCCTTGATCGTTGGGAACCGGAGCTGAATGAAGCCATACCAAACGACGAGCGTGACACCACGA
TGCCTGTAGCAATGGCAACAACGTTGCGCAAACTATTAACTGGCGAACTACTTACTCTAGCTTCCCGGCA
ACAATTAATAGACTGGATGGAGGCGGATAAAGTTGCAGGACCACTTCTGCGCTCGGCCCTTCCGGCTGGC
TGGTTTATTGCTGATAAATCTGGAGCCGGTGAGCGTGGGTCTCGCGGTATCATTGCAGCACTGGGGCCAG
ATGGTAAGCCCTCCCGTATCGTAGTTATCTACACGACGGGGAGTCAGGCAACTATGGATGAACGAAATAG
ACAGATCGCTGAGATAGGTGCCTCACTGATTAAGCATTGGTAACTGTCAGACCAAGTTTACTCATATATA
CTTTAGATTGATTTAAAACTTCATTTTTAATTTAAAAGGATCTAGGTGAAGATCCTTTTTGATAATCTCA
TGACCAAAATCCCTTAACGTGAGTTTTCGTTCCACTGAGCGTCAGACCCCGTAGAAAAGATCAAAGGATC
TTCTTGAGATCCTTTTTTTCTGCGCGTAATCTGCTGCTTGCAAACAAAAAAACCACCGCTACCAGCGGTG
GTTTGTTTGCCGGATCAAGAGCTACCAACTCTTTTTCCGAAGGTAACTGGCTTCAGCAGAGCGCAGATAC
CAAATACTGTTCTTCTAGTGTAGCCGTAGTTAGGCCACCACTTCAAGAACTCTGTAGCACCGCCTACATA
CCTCGCTCTGCTAATCCTGTTACCAGTGGCTGCTGCCAGTGGCGATAAGTCGTGTCTTACCGGGTTGGAC
TCAAGACGATAGTTACCGGATAAGGCGCAGCGGTCGGGCTGAACGGGGGGTTCGTGCACACAGCCCAGCT
TGGAGCGAACGACCTACACCGAACTGAGATACCTACAGCGTGAGCTATGAGAAAGCGCCACGCTTCCCGA
AGGGAGAAAGGCGGACAGGTATCCGGTAAGCGGCAGGGTCGGAACAGGAGAGCGCACGAGGGAGCTTCCA
GGGGGAAACGCCTGGTATCTTTATAGTCCTGTCGGGTTTCGCCACCTCTGACTTGAGCGTCGATTTTTGT
GATGCTCGTCAGGGGGGCGGAGCCTATGGAAAAACGCCAGCAACGCGGC
Features (pLannotate 1.2.2; 15 found; start..end, strand, type, name):
     56..83      +  repeat_region  AAV2 ITR (fragment): inverted terminal repeat of adeno-associated virus serotype 2 inverted
    112..139     +  repeat_region  AAV2 ITR (fragment): inverted terminal repeat of adeno-associated virus serotype 2 inverted
    192..1480    +  promoter       CaMKII promoter: promoter for the mouse calcium/calmodulin-dependent kinase II α subunit
   1496..4009    +  CDS            Trpv1: TRPV1_RAT - Also known as Vr1, Vr1l. Experimental evidence at protein level: Swiss-Prot protein existence level 1. [Isoform 3]: Does not display channel activity in response to noxious chemical compounds, such as capsaicin and the vanilloid resiniferatoxin. Channel activity is not elicited by mildly acidic extracellular pH, and only slight channel activity is observed in response to noxiuos heat stimuli. From Rattus norvegicus (Rat).
   4028..4083    +  CDS            P2A (fragment): 2A peptide from porcine teschovirus-1 polyprotein Eukaryotic ribosomes fail to insert a peptide bond between the Gly and Pro residues, yielding separate polypeptides.
   4085..4791    +  CDS            mCherry (fragment): monomeric derivative of DsRed fluorescent protein (Shaner et al., 2004) mammalian codon-optimized
   4833..4902    -  polyA_signal   SV40 poly(A) signal (fragment): SV40 polyadenylation signal
   4994..5134    +  repeat_region  AAV2 ITR: inverted terminal repeat of adeno-associated virus serotype 2 inverted
   5139..5190    -  misc_feature   bom (fragment): basis of mobility region from pBR322
   5209..5664    +  rep_origin     f1 ori (sequence partly withheld): f1 bacteriophage origin of replication; arrow indicates direction of (+) strand synthesis
   5665..5714    -  misc_feature   bom (fragment): basis of mobility region from pBR322
   5816..5851    -  CDS            rop (fragment): Rop protein, which maintains plasmids at low copy number; rop
   5946..6050    +  promoter       AmpR promoter: bla
   6051..6911    +  CDS            AmpR: β-lactamase; bla; confers resistance to ampicillin, carbenicillin, and related antibiotics
   7082..7670    +  rep_origin     ori: high-copy-number ColE1/pMB1/pBR322/pUC origin of replication
