[The description below was written by a language model from this plasmid's Addgene catalogue record and pLannotate feature annotations shown in this document.]
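Description:
AAV-CamKII-TRPV1-P2A-mCherry is an adeno-associated virus transfer plasmid for mammalian expression, derived by Gibson cloning from a related AAV-CamKII-TRPV1-P2A-DsRed backbone in which the reporter was exchanged. It is maintained in bacteria through a high-copy ColE1/pUC-type origin and selected with ampicillin via the β-lactamase gene and its native promoter. An f1 phage origin and small remnants of pBR322 bom and rop sequences are also present in the backbone. The catalogue lists a total size of about 7.7 kb, close to the 7,687 nt sequenced record. The recommended recombination-deficient propagation strain is consistent with the need to preserve the repeat-rich ITRs.

The expression cassette lies between AAV2 inverted terminal repeats, which provide the signals for replication and packaging of the intervening DNA into AAV particles. The right-hand ITR is annotated in full, while the left-hand one is detected only as two short fragments, so its integrity cannot be judged from the annotation alone. Within the ITRs, the mouse CaMKIIα promoter, which favours expression in excitatory neurons, drives a single open reading frame encoding rat TRPV1, a heat- and capsaicin-sensitive cation channel, followed by a P2A peptide and mCherry. Ribosomal skipping at P2A yields the channel and the red fluorescent reporter as separate proteins, so fluorescence marks transduced cells without fusing a tag to the functional channel. A partial SV40 polyadenylation signal is annotated after the cassette, on the reverse strand. The stated purpose is to transduce excitatory neurons so they express TRPV1 with a fluorescent marker. The associated publication concerns sonothermogenetics for noninvasive, cell-type-specific deep brain neuromodulation.
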