Addgene plasmid #200829: AAV-CamKII-TRPV1-P2A-mCherry
Purpose: Transduce excitatory neurons with AAV to express TRPV1 along with an mCherry fluorescence reporter
Depositing lab: Hong Chen. Depositing organization: Washington University in Saint Louis. Publication: Sonothermogenetics for noninvasive and cell-type specific deep brain neuromodulation. Yang Y, Pacia CP, Ye D, Zhu L, Baek H, Yue Y, Yuan J, Miller MJ, Cui J, Culver JP, Bruchas MR, Chen H. Brain Stimul. 2021 Jul-Aug;14(4):790-800. doi: 10.1016/j.brs.2021.04.021. Epub 2021 May 11. PubMed 33989819.
Backbone
  Vector backbone: AAV-CamKII-TRPV1-P2A-DsRed
  Backbone size w/o insert (bp): 4400
  Total vector size (bp): 7698
  Modifications to backbone: Yes
  Vector type: Mammalian Expression, AAV
Growth in bacteria
  Bacterial resistance: Ampicillin, 100 μg/mL
  Growth temperature: 37°C
  Growth strain: NEB Stable
  Copy number: High Copy
Gene/Insert
  Gene/Insert name: TRPV1-P2A-mCherry
  Species: R. norvegicus (rat)
  Insert size (bp): 3300
  Entrez Gene: Trpv1 (a.k.a. TRPV1_SON, VR.5'sv, Vr1, Vr1l1)
  Promoter: CamKII
  Cloning method: Gibson Cloning
  Sequencing primers: 5′ CGGTTCTCCGTTTGCACTCAG; 3′ GTTGTTAACTTGTTTATTGCAGC
Terms and licenses: Academic/Nonprofit Terms; Industry Terms: Not Available to Industry
How to cite: AAV-CamKII-TRPV1-P2A-mCherry was a gift from Hong Chen (Addgene plasmid # 200829 ; http://n2t.net/addgene:200829 ; RRID:Addgene_200829)
